>Addgene plasmid #130871 | pAR-Ec318 | depositor full sequence | sequence record 250430 | pAR-Ec318 sequence 7596 bps
GTGTTGTTATCCGATACAACCGGATATTTTTCTTTTAATGAGTCTAAACCGTGATAGCTTCAGGTTAATA
CAATCAAAAAAAGCTCAAATATTCTTTTAATGCCGCGTTCACAGATTCCAATTGAATACAACTAGGTAGT
TCATTATATGAAGCCTTTGCTACTATTTTTCACTATAGTCTGCCTTCACCTTAATGCAGACATCCACATA
TTTTAATCACTTTAAAATAAAAAGGAAGATATATTAGAAGCTATGATCCAATCTGTAAGCCAGATTAAAA
TTCACGAACTCTTCTTTCATTTGAATTGAATGCTTTGAGTTGGGGTAGATTATCGCAAATTACTCATCAC
ATTTATTGACTACGAACTTGCTGATGTCCTTTTTTTATTTATATTTTTCTTCAGTGAAGCGATTTTTTTT
TTACACAGACCAAGACGGAAAAAAGTAGCTAAGGAAGAAAACAAAATCATGAAAAAAATGTGAAGTGATC
ATGCACATCGCATCAACTTAAACATTGGCTTAGAGATATATAGAGTTAGAGTTTACGGCAACCTTTAAGC
ACCAATACCTTTTGGCATAGTCTAAAGACCTGGTTCTTAATTTTAAACAAATTTAACTAAAGATTTCCCT
ATCAAAGAAGTAACGAGTTGACAGATTTTCTCAAAATAAATCGATACTGCATTTCTAGGCATATCCAGCG
AGATCTATGGACTACAAAGACAAAGCATTAAACGACTTGAGAAACGTATACGCAGACTTCGACTCCTTGC
CATTGGACTTCAGACAAATCTTAATTAAGGATAGAGCTACATTGTTGCAAAAGGAAGACGTTGAAAAGAA
AATTTTGGAAAGACAAGAAGATGCCAAAAAGTACGCTGAATACTTGAAGCAATCAGAAATCCCAGAAAGA
ATCTCCTTACCTAACATCAAGAGACATAAGGGTGTATCAATCTCCTTTGAAGAAACATCTGAAGATATGG
TCTTGGAACCAAGACCTTTTATCTTCGACGGTTTGAACATCAGATGTTTCAGAAGAGAAACCATATTCAG
TTTGAAAAATAAGATTTTGAACATGGTTAAGGAATCTTCATCCTTTAAAAACGTTTCAAGACAAAGTGTA
TCTTTTATGTACTTCAAAATTTTTAATAAGGGTAAAGTTATTGCAAGTACAAAGTCTGTTAACATCTATG
AAGATAAGATCGACGAAAGATTGGAAGATTTGTGTAACAACTTCGATGACGTATTGAAAAAGATTATAGA
CGTCACCTATGGTTACGAATCCTTATTCGTTAGTGAAACTTACTCTTACGTAATATTCTATGCTAAATCA
ATCTACTTTCCACAACCTAGATGCGTTAACAACTGGGGTAACAACATCCCAAACATCTTGACATTCGATT
CCTTTAAGCTTTTCACCGCAAACAAAAACAACGTTAGTTGTATCAAGCAATGTTCAAGATTTTTGTGGCA
AAAAGATTTCAACACTTTAGAAGAAATGATAGAATACAAGAACGGTAATATTTGTATCGTCACACCACAA
TTGCATATCAACGATGTTAGAGACATCAAGTCATTCAACGATATCAGATTGTACTCAGAATCCCCTATTA
AAACATTTTCCGTTATTGATAACACTATCACATATTTGTTTTACTTCAAGGAACATTTGGGTGTTATTTT
TAACATCACTAAGTCAAGACATGATAGAAGAGTAACAAAATTTTCACCATTGTCCAAGTTCAGTGACGTC
AAAAATATCACTGTTTGTTTCGATATCGAAAGTTACTTCGACCCAGAAAAGGAATCTAACCAAGTTAACA
TCCCTTTCATTTGTTGCGCTTCAATCATCTATAATAAGGTTATTGGTAACATCGTCGATTTTGAAGGTAG
AGACTGTGTCGCACAAATGATCGAATACGTTGTAGATATTTGCGGTGAATTGAACATAAGTTCTGTTGAA
TTGATCGCCCATAACGGTGGTGGTTATGATTTCCACTACATCTTGTCATCCATGTATAATCCAGCTGCAA
TTAAAAACATATTGATCAGAAACAACTCTTTTATTTCTTTTAATTTCGCACATGATGGTGTCAAGTTCTC
TGTTAAGGACAGTTACTCATTTTTGTTGTGTAGTTTGGCCAACGCTTCTAAAGCATTTTTAAACGAAGAA
ACTTTTAAGAAAACTGATTTCCCTCATCACGACTTGAAAACTGCCGATGACTTATATAAGGTCTACAAGG
AATGGAGTTCTGTTAACACAGAAATTAACCATGTCGTTGAAAAGGAAAAGTTGTTGATCACCTCTGAACA
CATCGTTAACTTCACCAAGAACGATAAGAGTAAGACTTTGATCGAATGGTCTAAGGATTACTGTAGAAAC
GACGTATTGGTCTTGTCTAAGGTTTGGTTGGAGTTTAAAAACGCTGTAGAAGATATTTTTAACTGCGAAT
TGGTAGACCAAACCATGACTTTGGCTGGTTTGTCATACAAGTTGTTCCAAGCAAACATGCCATTCGATGT
CGAATTGAGACATCCTAATAAGGAAGACTACTTCAACATGAGAGAAGCATTGATTGGTGGTAGATGTATC
TCTGTTAACGGTATCTACAAGGATGTTTTGTGCTTAGACGTAAAATCATTATATCCAGCTTCTATGGCTT
TCTATGATCAACCTTACGGTTCTTTTAAGAGAGTTTCATCCAGACCAAAAGATGAATTGGGTATCTATTA
CGTTAGAGTAACCCCAAACAGAAACAACAAGTCAAACTTTTTCCCTATCAGATCCCATAATAAGATCACT
TACAACAACTTCGAAGAATCAACTTATATTGCTTGGTACACAAACGTTGATATCGACATTGGTTTGTCAG
AAGGTCACAACATCGAATACATCCCTTTCGATTCCTATGGTAACATTGGTTACTCATGGTCCAAAAAGGG
TAAAATTTTTGAAAAGTACATCAAGGATGTTTTGTACAAATTGAAGATAAAATATGAAAAGCAAAATAAC
AAGGTAAAAAGAAATGTCATCAAAATCATCATGAACTCATTGTGGGGTAAATTCGCCCAAAAGTGGGTTA
ACTTCGAATACTTCATCAAGTCAGAAGATGACATTGATTTCGAATCCGAAGAAGCATATAAAATTTGGGA
TACAGACTTCATGTTGATCAAAAAGATTAAGGAATCTACCTACAGTTCTAAGCCAATACAAAACGGTGTT
TTTACTTTAAGTTGGGCCAGATATCACATGAAGTCTATTTGGGATGCAGGTGCCAAAGAAGGTGCTGAAT
GTATCTATTCAGATACAGACTCCATATTCGTTCATAAGGAACACTTCAAAAAGAATGCAAAGTTTATGTT
GAACGGTTTGAAAGTACCAATCATCGGTTCTGAAGTCGGTCAATTGGAATTAGAATGTGAATTTGATAAA
TTGTTGTGCGCCGGTAAAAAGCAATACATGGGTTTCTACACTTACTTCCAAGATGGTAAACCTTGCATCA
AGGAAAAGAAAAGATTCAAAGGTATACCAAGTAACTACATCATACCTGAATTGTATGCTCACTTGTTATC
TGGTGCAGATAAGGAAGCCAAAATTCAATTTTTAAAATTCAGAAGAGAATGGGGTTCCGTCAAGGGTTAC
ATAGAAAATAAGACTGTCAAAGCCACCTAACTCGAGGCGAATTTCTTATGATTTATGATTTTTATTATTA
AATAAGTTATAAAAAAAATAAGTGTATACAAATTTTAAAGTGACTCTTAGGTTTTAAAACGAAAATTCTT
ATTCTTGAGTAACTCTTTCCTGTAGGTCAGGTTGCTTTCTCAGGTATAGCATGAGGTCGCTCACTAGTCC
ATGGACGCGTGGTACCGGCCGCGTTGCTGGCGTTTTTCCATAGGCTCGGCCCCCCTGACGAGCATCACAA
AAATCGACGCTCAAGTCAGAGGTGGCGAAACCCGACAGGACTATAAAGATACCAGGCGTTCCCCCCTGGA
AGCTCCCTCGTGCGCTCTCCTGTTCCGACCCTGCCGCTTACCGGATACCTGTCCGCCTTTCTCCCTTCGG
GAAGCGTGGCGCTTTCTCAATGCTCACGCTGTAGGTATCTCAGTTCGGTGTAGGTCGTTCGCTCCAAGCT
GGGCTGTGTGCACGAACCCCCCGTTCAGCCCGACCGCTGCGCCTTATCCGGTAACTATCGTCTTGAGTCC
AACCCGGTAAGACACGACTTATCGCCACTGGCAGCAGCCACTGGTAACAGGATTAGCAGAGCGAGGTATG
TAGGCGGTGCTACAGAGTTCTTGAAGTGGTGGCCTAACTACGGCTACACTAGAAGGACAGTATTTGGTAT
CTGCGCTCTGCTGAAGCCAGTTACCTTCGGAAAAAGAGTTGGTAGCTCTTGATCCGGCAAACAAACCACC
GCTGGTAGCGGTGGTTTTTTTGTTTGCAAGCAGCAGATTACGCGCAGAAAAAAAGGATCTCAAGAAGATC
CTTTGATCTTTTCTACGGGGTCTGACGCTCAGTGGAACGAAAACTCACGTTAAGGGATTTTGGTCATGAC
TGATCCTTCAACTCAGCAAAAGTTCGATTTATTCAACAAAGCCACGTTGTGTCTCAAAATCTCTGATGTT
ACATTGCACAAGATAAAAATATATCATCATGAACAATAAAACTGTCTGCTTACATAAACAGTAATACAAG
GGGTGTTATGAGCCATATTCAACGGGAAACGTCTTGCTCCAGGCCGCGATTAAATTCCAACATGGATGCT
GATTTATATGGGTATAAATGGGCTCGCGATAATGTCGGGCAATCAGGTGCGACAATCTATCGATTGTATG
GGAAGCCCGATGCGCCAGAGTTGTTTCTGAAACATGGCAAAGGTAGCGTTGCCAATGATGTTACAGATGA
GATGGTCAGACTAAACTGGCTGACGGAATTTATGCCTCTTCCGACCATCAAGCATTTTATCCGTACTCCT
GATGATGCATGGTTACTCACCACTGCGATCCCCGGGAAAACAGCATTCCAGGTATTAGAAGAATATCCTG
ATTCAGGTGAAAATATTGTTGATGCGCTGGCAGTGTTCCTGCGCCGGTTGCATTCGATTCCTGTTTGTAA
TTGTCCTTTTAACAGCGATCGCGTATTTCGTCTCGCTCAGGCGCAATCACGAATGAATAACGGTTTGGTT
GATGCGAGTGATTTTGATGACGAGCGTAATGGCTGGCCTGTTGAACAAGTCTGGAAAGAAATGCATAAGC
TTTTGCCATTCTCACCGGATTCAGTCGTCACTCATGGTGATTTCTCACTTGATAACCTTATTTTTGACGA
GGGGAAATTAATAGGTTGTATTGATGTTGGACGAGTCGGAATCGCAGACCGATACCAGGATCTTGCCATC
CTATGGAACTGCCTCGGTGAGTTTTCTCCTTCATTACAGAAACGGCTTTTTCAAAAATATGGTATTGATA
ATCCTGATATGAATAAATTGCAGTTTCATTTGATGCTCGATGAGTTTTTCTAATCAGAATTGGTTAATTG
GTTGTAACACGGTCCTTTTCATCACGTGCTATAAAAATAATTATAATTTAAATTTTTTAATATAAATATA
TAAATTAAAAATAGAAAGTAAAAAAAGAAATTAAAGAAAAAATAGTTTTTGTTTTCCGAAGATGTAAAAG
ACTCTAGGGGGATCGCCAACAAATACTACCTTTTATCTTGCTCTTCCTGCTCTCAGGTATTAATGCCGAA
TTGTTTCATCTTGTCTGTGTAGAAGACCACACACGAAAATCCTGTGATTTTACATTTTACTTATCGTTAA
TCGAATGTATATCTATTTAATCTGCTTTTCTTGTCTAATAAATATATATGTAAAGTACGCTTTTTGTTGA
AATTTTTTAAACCTTTGTTTATTTTTTTTTCTTCATTCCGTAACTCTTCTACCTTCTTTATTTACTTTCT
AAAATCCAAATACAAAACATAAAAATAAATAAACACAGAGTAAATTCCCAAATTATTCCATCATTAAAAG
ATACGAGGCGCGTGTAAGTTACAGGCAAGCGATCCGTCCTAAGAAACCATTATTATCATGACATTAACCT
ATAAAAATAGGCGTATCACGAGGCCCTTTCGTCTCGCGCGTTTCGGTGATGACGGTGAAAACCTCTGACA
CATGCAGCTCCCGGAGACGGTCACAGCTTGTCTGTAAGCGGATGCCGGGAGCAGACAAGCCCGTCAGGGC
GCGTCAGCGGGTGTTGGCGGGTGTCGGGGCTGGCTTAACTATGCGGCATCAGAGCAGATTGTACTGAGAG
TGCACCACGCTTTTCAATTCAATTCATCATTTTTTTTTTATTCTTTTTTTTGATTTTTTAAGAGCTTGGT
GAGCGCTAGGAGTCACTGCCAGGTATCGTTTGAACACGGCATTAGTCAGGGAAGTCATAACACAGTCCTT
TCCCGCAATTTTCTTTTTCTATTACTCTTGGCCTCCTCTAGTACACTCTATATTTTTTTATGCCTCGGTA
ATGATTTTCATTTTTTTTTTTCCACCTAGCGGATGACTCTTTTTTTTTCTTAGCGATTGGCATTATCACA
TAATGAATTATACATTATATAAAGTAATGTGATTTCTTCGAAGAATATACTAAAAAATGAGCAGGCAAGA
TAAACGAAGGCAAAGATGACAGAGCAGAAAGCCCTAGTAAAGCGTATTACAAATGAAACCAAGATTCAGA
TTGCGATCTCTTTAAAGGGTGGTCCCCTAGCGATAGAGCACTCGATCTTCCCAGAAAAAGAGGCAGAAGC
AGTAGCAGAACAGGCCACACAATCGCAAGTGATTAACGTCCACACAGGTATAGGGTTTCTGGACCATATG
ATACATGCTCTGGCCAAGCATTCCGGCTGGTCGCTAATCGTTGAGTGCATTGGTGACTTACACATAGACG
ACCATCACACCACTGAAGACTGCGGGATTGCTCTCGGTCAAGCTTTTAAAGAGGCCCTAGGGGCCGTGCG
TGGAGTAAAAAGGTTTGGATCAGGATTTGCGCCTTTGGATGAGGCACTTTCCAGAGCGGTGGTTGATCTT
TCGAACAGGCCGTACGCAGTTGTCGAACTTGGTTTGCAAAGGGAGAAAGTAGGTGATCTCTCTTGCGAGA
TGATCCCGCATTTTCTTGAAAGCTTTGCAGAGGCTAGCAGAATTACCCTCCACGTTGATTGTCTGCGAGG
CAAGAATGATCATCACCGTAGTGAGAGTGCGTTCAAGGCTCTTGCGGTTGCCATAAGAGAAGCCACCTCG
CCCAATGGTACCAACGATGTTCCCTCCACCAAAGGTGTTCTTATGTAGTGACACCGATTATTTAAAGCTG
CTGCATACGATATATATACATGTGTATATATGTATACCTATGAATGTCAGTAAGTATGTATACGAACAGT
ATGATACTGAAGATGACAAGGTAATGCATCATTCTATACGTGTCATTCTGAACGAGGCGCGCTTTCCTTT
TTTCTTTTTGCTTTTTCTTTTTTTTTCTCTTGAACTCGAGAAAAAAAATATGCGGTGTGAAATACCGCAC
AGATGCGTAAGGAGAAAATACCGCATCAGGGAGCTC
Features (pLannotate 1.2.2; 11 found; start..end, strand, type, name):
    707..3667    +  CDS            RF1: DPO1_KLULA - Protein inferred from homology: Swiss-Prot protein existence level 3. From Kluyveromyces lactis (strain ATCC 8585 / CBS 2359 / DSM 70799 / NBRC 1267 / NRRL Y-1140 / WM37) (Yeast) (Candida sphaerica).
   3677..3842    +  terminator     ADH1 terminator: S. cerevisiae ADH1; transcription terminator for the S. cerevisiae alcohol dehydrogenase 1 (ADH1) gene
   3885..4473    -  rep_origin     ori: high-copy-number ColE1/pMB1/pBR322/pUC origin of replication
   4698..5513    +  CDS            KanR: aminoglycoside phosphotransferase; aph(3')-Ia; confers resistance to kanamycin in bacteria or G418 (Geneticin®) in eukaryotes
   5551..6054    +  misc_feature   CEN/ARS: S. cerevisiae CEN6 centromere fused to an autonomously replicating sequence
   6123..6158    +  CDS            rop (fragment): Rop protein, which maintains plasmids at low copy number; rop
   6260..6307    +  misc_feature   bom (fragment): basis of mobility region from pBR322
   6313..6356    +  promoter       URA3 promoter (fragment): S. cerevisiae URA3
   6478..6665    +  promoter       HIS3 promoter: S. cerevisiae HIS3
   6666..7325    +  CDS            HIS3: HIS7_YEAST - Experimental evidence at protein level: Swiss-Prot protein existence level 1. From Saccharomyces cerevisiae (strain ATCC 204508 / S288c) (Baker's yeast).
   7538..7590    +  misc_feature   bom (fragment): basis of mobility region from pBR322
