>Addgene plasmid #130871 | pAR-Ec318 | addgene full sequence | sequence record 254729 | Addgene NGS Result
ATTCAGTCGTCACTCATGGTGATTTCTCACTTGATAACCTTATTTTTGACGAGGGGAAATTAATAGGTTG
TATTGATGTTGGACGAGTCGGAATCGCAGACCGATACCAGGATCTTGCCATCCTATGGAACTGCCTCGGT
GAGTTTTCTCCTTCATTACAGAAACGGCTTTTTCAAAAATATGGTATTGATAATCCTGATATGAATAAAT
TGCAGTTTCATTTGATGCTCGATGAGTTTTTCTAATCAGAATTGGTTAATTGGTTGTAACACGGTCCTTT
TCATCACGTGCTATAAAAATAATTATAATTTAAATTTTTTAATATAAATATATAAATTAAAAATAGAAAG
TAAAAAAAGAAATTAAAGAAAAAATAGTTTTTGTTTTCCGAAGATGTAAAAGACTCTAGGGGGATCGCCA
ACAAATACTACCTTTTATCTTGCTCTTCCTGCTCTCAGGTATTAATGCCGAATTGTTTCATCTTGTCTGT
GTAGAAGACCACACACGAAAATCCTGTGATTTTACATTTTACTTATCGTTAATCGAATGTATATCTATTT
AATCTGCTTTTCTTGTCTAATAAATATATATGTAAAGTACGCTTTTTGTTGAAATTTTTTAAACCTTTGT
TTATTTTTTTTTCTTCATTCCGTAACTCTTCTACCTTCTTTATTTACTTTCTAAAATCCAAATACAAAAC
ATAAAAATAAATAAACACAGAGTAAATTCCCAAATTATTCCATCATTAAAAGATACGAGGCGCGTGTAAG
TTACAGGCAAGCGATCCGTCTAAGAAACCATTATTATCATGACATTAACCTATAAAAATAGGCGTATCAC
GAGGCCCTTTCGTCTCGCGCGTTTCGGTGATGACGGTGAAAACCTCTGACACATGCAGCTCCCGGAGACG
GTCACAGCTTGTCTGTAAGCGGATGCCGGGAGCAGACAAGCCCGTCAGGGCGCGTCAGTGGGTGTTGGCG
GGTGTCGGGGCTGGCTTAACTATGCGGCATCAGAGCAGATTGTACTGAGAGTGCACCATACCACCTTTTC
AATTCATCATTTTTTTTTTATTCTTTTTTTTGATTTTAATTCCGTTTTAAGAGCTTGGTGAGCGCTAGGA
GTCACTGCCAGGTATCGTTTGAACACGGCATTAGTCAGGGAAGTCATAACACAGTCCTTTCCCGCAATTT
TCTTTTTCTATTACTCTTGGCCTCCTCTAGTACACTCTATATTTTTTTATGCCTCGGTAATGATTTTCAT
TTTTTTTTTCCACCTAGCGGATGACTCTTTTTTTTTCTTAGCGATTGGCATTATCACATAATGAATTATA
CATTATATAAAGTAATGTGATTTCTTCGAAGAATATACTAAAAAATGAGCAGGCAAGATAAACGAAGGCA
AAGATGACAGAGCAGAAAGCCCTAGTAAAGCGTATTACAAATGAAACCAAGATTCAGATTGCGATCTCTT
TAAAGGGTGGTCCCCTAGCGATAGAGCACTCGATCTTCCCAGAAAAAGAGGCAGAAGCAGTAGCAGAACA
GGCCACACAATCGCAAGTGATTAACGTCCACACAGGTATAGGGTTTCTGGACCATATGATACATGCTCTG
GCCAAGCATTCCGGCTGGTCGCTAATCGTTGAGTGCATTGGTGACTTACACATAGACGACCATCACACCA
CTGAAGACTGCGGGATTGCTCTCGGTCAAGCTTTTAAAGAGGCCCTAGGGGCCGTGCGTGGAGTAAAAAG
GTTTGGATCAGGATTTGCGCCTTTGGATGAGGCACTTTCCAGAGCGGTGGTTGATCTTTCGAACAGGCCG
TACGCAGTTGTCGAACTTGGTTTGCAAAGGGAGAAAGTAGGTGATCTCTCTTGCGAGATGATCCCGCATT
TTCTTGAAAGCTTTGCAGAGGCTAGCAGAATTACCCTCCACGTTGATTGTCTGCGAGGCAAGAATGATCA
TCACCGTAGTGAGAGTGCGTTCAAGGCTCTTGCGGTTGCCATAAGAGAAGCCACCTCGCCCAATGGTACC
AACGATGTTCCCTCCACCAAAGGTGTTCTTATGTAGTGACACCGATTATTTAAAGCTGCTGCATACGATA
TATATACATGTGTATATATGTATACCTATGAATGTCAGTAAGTATGTATACGAACAGTATGATACTGAAG
ATGACAAGGTAATGCATCATTCTATACGTGTCATTCTGAACGAGGCGCGCTTTCCTTTTTTCTTTTTGCT
TTTTCTTTTTTTTTCTCTTGAACTCGACGGATCATATATGCGGTGTGAAATACCGCACAGATGCGTAAGG
AGAAAATACCGCATCAGGGAGCTCGTGTTGTTATCCGATACAACCGGATATTTTTCTTTTAATGAGTCTA
AACCGTGATAGCTTCAGGTTAATACAATCAAAAAAAGCTCAAATATTCTTTTAATGCCGCGTTCACAGAT
TCCAATTGAATACAACTAGGTAGTTCATTATATGAAGCCTTTGCTACTATTTTTCACTATAGTCTGCCTT
CACCTTAATGCAGACATCCACATATTTTAATCACTTTAAAATAAAAAGGAAGATATATTAGAAGCTATGA
TCCAATCTGTAAGCCAGATTAAAATTCACGAACTCTTCTTTCATTTGAATTGAATGCTTTGAGTTGGGGT
AGATTATCGCAAATTACTCATCACATTTATTGACTACGAACTTGCTGATGTCCTTTTTTTATTTATATTT
TTCTTCAGTGAAGCGATTTTTTTTTTACACAGACCAAGACGGAAAAAAGTAGCTAAGGAAGAAAACAAAA
TCATGAAAAAAATGTGAAGTGATCATGCACATCGCATCAACTTAAACATTGGCTTAGAGATATATAGAGT
TAGAGTTTACGGCAACCTTTAAGCACCAATACCTTTTGGCATAGTCTAAAGACCTGGTTCTTAATTTTAA
ACAAATTTAACTAAAGATTTCCCTATCAAAGAAGTAACGAGTTGACAGATTTTCTCAAAATAAATCGATA
CTGCATTTCTAGGCATATCCAGCGAGATCTATGGACTACAAAGACAAAGCATTAAACGACTTGAGAAACG
TATACGCAGACTTCGACTCCTTGCCATTGGACTTCAGACAAATCTTAATTAAGGATAGAGCTACATTGTT
GCAAAAGGAAGACGTTGAAAAGAAAATTTTGGAAAGACAAGAAGATGCCAAAAAGTACGCTGAATACTTG
AAGCAATCAGAAATCCCAGAAAGAATCTCCTTACCTAACATCAAGAGACATAAGGGTGTATCAATCTCCT
TTGAAGAAACATCTGAAGATATGGTCTTGGAACCAAGACCTTTTATCTTCGACGGTTTGAACATCAGATG
TTTCAGAAGAGAAACCATATTCAGTTTGAAAAATAAGATTTTGAACATGGTTAAGGAATCTTCATCCTTT
AAAAACGTTTCAAGACAAAGTGTATCTTTTATGTACTTCAAAATTTTTAATAAGGGTAAAGTTATTGCAA
GTACAAAGTCTGTTAACATCTATGAAGATAAGATCGACGAAAGATTGGAAGATTTGTGTAACAACTTCGA
TGACGTATTGAAAAAGATTATAGACGTCACCTATGGTTACGAATCCTTATTCGTTAGTGAAACTTACTCT
TACGTAATATTCTATGCTAAATCAATCTACTTTCCACAACCTAGATGCGTTAACAACTGGGGTAACAACA
TCCCAAACATCTTGACATTCGATTCCTTTAAGCTTTTCACCGCAAACAAAAACAACGTTAGTTGTATCAA
GCAATGTTCAAGATTTTTGTGGCAAAAAGATTTCAACACTTTAGAAGAAATGATAGAATACAAGAACGGT
AATATTTGTATCGTCACACCACAATTGCATATCAACGATGTTAGAGACATCAAGTCATTCAACGATATCA
GATTGTACTCAGAATCCCCTATTAAAACATTTTCCGTTATTGATAACACTATCACATATTTGTTTTACTT
CAAGGAACATTTGGGTGTTATTTTTAACATCACTAAGTCAAGACATGATAGAAGAGTAACAAAATTTTCA
CCATTGTCCAAGTTCAGTGACGTCAAAAATATCACTGTTTGTTTCGATATCGAAAGTTACTTCGACCCAG
AAAAGGAATCTAACCAAGTTAACATCCCTTTCATTTGTTGCGCTTCAATCATCTATAATAAGGTTATTGG
TAACATCGTCGATTTTGAAGGTAGAGACTGTGTCGCACAAATGATCGAATACGTTGTAGATATTTGCGGT
GAATTGAACATAAGTTCTGTTGAATTGATCGCCCATAACGGTGGTGGTTATGATTTCCACTACATCTTGT
CATCCATGTATAATCCAGCTGCAATTAAAAACATATTGATCAGAAACAACTCTTTTATTTCTTTTAATTT
CGCACATGATGGTGTCAAGTTCTCTGTTAAGGACAGTTACTCATTTTTGTTGTGTAGTTTGGCCAACGCT
TCTAAAGCATTTTTAAACGAAGAAACTTTTAAGAAAACTGATTTCCCTCATCACGACTTGAAAACTGCCG
ATGACTTATATAAGGTCTACAAGGAATGGAGTTCTGTTAACACAGAAATTAACCATGTCGTTGAAAAGGA
AAAGTTGTTGATCACCTCTGAACACATCGTTAACTTCACCAAGAACGATAAGAGTAAGACTTTGATCGAA
TGGTCTAAGGATTACTGTAGAAACGACGTATTGGTCTTGTCTAAGGTTTGGTTGGAGTTTAAAAACGCTG
TAGAAGATATTTTTAACTGCGAATTGGTAGACCAAACCATGACTTTGGCTGGTTTGTCATACAAGTTGTT
CCAAGCAAACATGCCATTCGATGTCGAATTGAGACATCCTAATAAGGAAGACTACTTCAACATGAGAGAA
GCATTGATTGGTGGTAGATGTATCTCTGTTAACGGTATCTACAAGGATGTTTTGTGCTTAGACGTAAAAT
CATTATATCCAGCTTCTATGGCTTTCTATGATCAACCTTACGGTTCTTTTAAGAGAGTTTCATCCAGACC
AAAAGATGAATTGGGTATCTATTACGTTAGAGTAACCCCAAACAGAAACAACAAGTCAAACTTTTTCCCT
ATCAGATCCCATAATAAGATCACTTACAACAACTTCGAAGAATCAACTTATATTGCTTGGTACACAAACG
TTGATATCGACATTGGTTTGTCAGAAGGTCACAACATCGAATACATCCCTTTCGATTCCTATGGTAACAT
TGGTTACTCATGGTCCAAAAAGGGTAAAATTTTTGAAAAGTACATCAAGGATGTTTTGTACAAATTGAAG
ATAAAATATGAAAAGCAAAATAACAAGGTAAAAAGAAATGTCATCAAAATCATCATGAACTCATTGTGGG
GTAAATTCGCCCAAAAGTGGGTTAACTTCGAATACTTCATCAAGTCAGAAGATGACATTGATTTCGAATC
CGAAGAAGCATATAAAATTTGGGATACAGACTTCATGTTGATCAAAAAGATTAAGGAATCTACCTACAGT
TCTAAGCCAATACAAAACGGTGTTTTTACTTTAAGTTGGGCCAGATATCACATGAAGTCTATTTGGGATG
CAGGTGCCAAAGAAGGTGCTGAATGTATCTATTCAGATACAGACTCCATATTCGTTCATAAGGAACACTT
CAAAAAGAATGCAAAGTTTATGTTGAACGGTTTGAAAGTACCAATCATCGGTTCTGAAGTCGGTCAATTG
GAATTAGAATGTGAATTTGATAAATTGTTGTGCGCCGGTAAAAAGCAATACATGGGTTTCTACACTTACT
TCCAAGATGGTAAACCTTGCATCAAGGAAAAGAAAAGATTCAAAGGTATACCAAGTAACTACATCATACC
TGAATTGTATGCTCACTTGTTATCTGGTGCAGATAAGGAAGCCAAAATTCAATTTTTAAAATTCAGAAGA
GAATGGGGTTCCGTCAAGGGTTACATAGAAAATAAGACTGTCAAAGCCACCTAACTCGAGGCGAATTTCT
TATGATTTATGATTTTTATTATTAAATAAGTTATAAAAAAAATAAGTGTATACAAATTTTAAAGTGACTC
TTAGGTTTTAAAACGAAAATTCTTATTCTTGAGTAACTCTTTCCTGTAGGTCAGGTTGCTTTCTCAGGTA
TAGCATGAGGTCGCTCACTAGTCCATGGACGCGTGGTACCGGCCGCGTTGCTGGCGTTTTTCCATAGGCT
CCGCCCCCCTGACGAGCATCACAAAAATCGACGCTCAAGTCAGAGGTGGCGAAACCCGACAGGACTATAA
AGATACCAGGCGTTTCCCCCTGGAAGCTCCCTCGTGCGCTCTCCTGTTCCGACCCTGCCGCTTACCGGAT
ACCTGTCCGCCTTTCTCCCTTCGGGAAGCGTGGCGCTTTCTCATAGCTCACGCTGTAGGTATCTCAGTTC
GGTGTAGGTCGTTCGCTCCAAGCTGGGCTGTGTGCACGAACCCCCCGTTCAGCCCGACCGCTGCGCCTTA
TCCGGTAACTATCGTCTTGAGTCCAACCCGGTAAGACACGACTTATCGCCACTGGCAGCAGCCACTGGTA
ACAGGATTAGCAGAGCGAGGTATGTAGGCGGTGCTACAGAGTTCTTGAAGTGGTGGCCTAACTACGGCTA
CACTAGAAGAACAGTATTTGGTATCTGCGCTCTGCTGAAGCCAGTTACCTTCGGAAAAAGAGTTGGTAGC
TCTTGATCCGGCAAACAAACCACCGCTGGTAGCGGTGGTTTTTTTGTTTGCAAGCAGCAGATTACGCGCA
GAAAAAAAGGATCTCAAGAAGATCCTTTGATCTTTTCTACGGGGTCTGACGCTCAGTGGAACGAAAACTC
ACGTTAAGGGATTTTGGTCATGACTGATCCTTCAACTCAGCAAAAGTTCGATTTATTCAACAAAGCCACG
TTGTGTCTCAAAATCTCTGATGTTACATTGCACAAGATAAAAATATATCATCATGAACAATAAAACTGTC
TGCTTACATAAACAGTAATACAAGGGGTGTTATGAGCCATATTCAACGGGAAACGTCTTGCTCCAGGCCG
CGATTAAATTCCAACATGGATGCTGATTTATATGGGTATAAATGGGCTCGCGATAATGTCGGGCAATCAG
GTGCGACAATCTATCGATTGTATGGGAAGCCCGATGCGCCAGAGTTGTTTCTGAAACATGGCAAAGGTAG
CGTTGCCAATGATGTTACAGATGAGATGGTCAGACTAAACTGGCTGACGGAATTTATGCCTCTTCCGACC
ATCAAGCATTTTATCCGTACTCCTGATGATGCATGGTTACTCACCACTGCGATCCCCGGGAAAACAGCAT
TCCAGGTATTAGAAGAATATCCTGATTCAGGTGAAAATATTGTTGATGCGCTGGCAGTGTTCCTGCGCCG
GTTGCATTCGATTCCTGTTTGTAATTGTCCTTTTAACAGCGATCGCGTATTTCGTCTCGCTCAGGCGCAA
TCACGAATGAATAACGGTTTGGTTGATGCGAGTGATTTTGATGACGAGCGTAATGGCTGGCCTGTTGAAC
AAGTCTGGAAAGAAATGCATAAGCTTTTGCCATTCTCACCGG
Features (pLannotate 1.2.2; 11 found; start..end, strand, type, name):
    283..786     +  misc_feature   CEN/ARS: S. cerevisiae CEN6 centromere fused to an autonomously replicating sequence
    854..889     +  CDS            rop (fragment): Rop protein, which maintains plasmids at low copy number; rop
    991..1040    +  misc_feature   bom (fragment): basis of mobility region from pBR322
   1048..1086    +  promoter       URA3 promoter (fragment): S. cerevisiae URA3
   1217..1403    +  promoter       HIS3 promoter: S. cerevisiae HIS3
   1404..2063    +  CDS            HIS3: HIS7_YEAST - Experimental evidence at protein level: Swiss-Prot protein existence level 1. From Saccharomyces cerevisiae (strain ATCC 204508 / S288c) (Baker's yeast).
   2276..2328    +  misc_feature   bom (fragment): basis of mobility region from pBR322
   3041..6001    +  CDS            RF1: DPO1_KLULA - Protein inferred from homology: Swiss-Prot protein existence level 3. From Kluyveromyces lactis (strain ATCC 8585 / CBS 2359 / DSM 70799 / NBRC 1267 / NRRL Y-1140 / WM37) (Yeast) (Candida sphaerica).
   6011..6176    +  terminator     ADH1 terminator: S. cerevisiae ADH1; transcription terminator for the S. cerevisiae alcohol dehydrogenase 1 (ADH1) gene
   6219..6807    -  rep_origin     ori: high-copy-number ColE1/pMB1/pBR322/pUC origin of replication
   7032..245     +  CDS            KanR (across the origin): aminoglycoside phosphotransferase; aph(3')-Ia; confers resistance to kanamycin in bacteria or G418 (Geneticin®) in eukaryotes
