[The description below was written by a language model from this plasmid's Addgene catalogue record and pLannotate feature annotations shown in this document.]
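Description:
pAR-Ec318 is a low-copy yeast expression shuttle plasmid built on a CEN/ARS backbone, in which the S. cerevisiae CEN6 centromere fused to an autonomously replicating sequence gives stable, roughly single-copy maintenance in the yeast nucleus. Selection in yeast relies on a HIS3 auxotrophic marker driven by its own promoter. For propagation in E. coli, the plasmid carries a high-copy ColE1/pUC-type origin and a kanamycin resistance gene (aph(3')-Ia). Short rop, bom and URA3 promoter fragments are also annotated, and these appear to be leftovers from earlier vector assembly rather than functional parts.

The payload is the wild-type TP-DNAP1, the terminal-protein-fused DNA polymerase from the Kluyveromyces lactis pGKL1/2 linear cytoplasmic plasmid system, annotated here as an open reading frame of about 3 kb matching the K. lactis DPO1 protein and followed by the S. cerevisiae ADH1 terminator. About 700 bp of unannotated sequence lies upstream of the coding region and presumably contains the promoter, but the record does not identify it.

The plasmid is intended for OrthoRep, an orthogonal replication system for continuous gene evolution in yeast. There, TP-DNAP1 supplied from a nuclear plasmid replicates the cytoplasmic linear p1 plasmid without acting on the host genome. Error-prone polymerase variants drive rapid mutation of genes on p1, so the wild-type version presumably provides replication at the unengineered error rate, for example as a baseline, though the record does not say so. The depositor sequence and the repository's sequencing result show the same eleven features in the same order, differing by only a few nucleotides in total length.
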