Addgene plasmid #130871: pAR-Ec318
Purpose: A nuclear plasmid encoding the WT TP-DNAP1 for OrthoRep
Depositing lab: Chang Liu. Depositing organization: University of California, Irvine. Publication: Scalable, Continuous Evolution of Genes at Mutation Rates above Genomic Error Thresholds. Ravikumar A, Arzumanyan GA, Obadi MKA, Javanpour AA, Liu CC. Cell. 2018 Dec 13;175(7):1946-1957.e13. doi: 10.1016/j.cell.2018.10.021. Epub 2018 Nov 8. PubMed 30415839.
Backbone
  Vector backbone: CEN/ARS
  Vector type: Yeast Expression
Growth in bacteria
  Bacterial resistance: Kanamycin, 50 μg/mL
  Growth temperature: 37°C
  Growth strain: DH5alpha
  Copy number: Unknown
Gene/Insert
  Gene/Insert name: TP-DNAP1
  Species: K. lactis pGKL1/2 system
Terms and licenses: Academic/Nonprofit Terms; Industry Terms: Not Available to Industry
How to cite: pAR-Ec318 was a gift from Chang Liu (Addgene plasmid # 130871 ; http://n2t.net/addgene:130871 ; RRID:Addgene_130871)
